>Addgene plasmid #145675 | pGBW-m4046788 | addgene full sequence | sequence record 307564 | Addgene NGS Result
GATCTCGATCCCGCGAAATTAATACGACTCACTATAGGGGAATTGTGAGCGGATAACAATTCCCCTCTAG
AAATAATTTTGTTTAACTTTAAGAAGGAGACTCTTCTATGATAGCCTCAGAGTTTAGTTCCCTTCCATCA
TATGCAGCTTTTGCTACTGCTCAAGAAGCTTATGAGCAGGCTGTTGCTAATGGTGATTCTGAAGTTGTTC
TTAAAAAGTTGAAGAAGTCTTTGAATGTGGCTAAATCTGAATTTGACCGTGATGCAGCCATGCAACGTAA
GTTGGAAAAGATGGCTGATCAAGCTATGACCCAAATGTATAAACAGGCTAGATCTGAGGACAAGAGGGCA
AAAGTTACTAGTGCTATGCAGACAATGCTTTTCACTATGCTTAGAAAGTTGGATAATGATGCACTCAACA
ACATTATCAACAATGCAAGAGATGGTTGTGTTCCCTTGAACATAATACCTCTTACAACAGCAGCCAAACT
AATGGTTGTCATACCAGACTATAACACATATAAAAATACGTGTGATGGTACAACATTTACTTATGCATCA
GCATTGTGGGAAATCCAACAGGTTGTAGATGCAGATAGTAAAATTGTTCAACTTAGTGAAATTAGTATGG
ACAATTCACCTAATTTAGCATGGCCTCTTATTGTAACAGCTTTAAGGGCCAATTCTGCTGTCAAATTAGA
GAACCTGTACTTTCAAAGCTGGAGCCATCCGCAGTTTGAAAAATAACCGGCTTATCGGTCAGTTTCACCT
GATTTACGTAAAAACCCGCTTCGGCGGGTTTTTGCTTTTGGAGGGGCAGAAAGATGAATGACTGTCCACG
ACGCTATACCCAAAAGAAAAAGCTTGAGATCCTTTTTTTCTGCGCGTAATCTGCTGCTTGCAAACAAAAA
AACCACCGCTACCAGCGGTGGTTTGTTTGCCGGATCAAGAGCTACCAACTCTTTTTCCGAAGGTAACTGG
CTTCAGCAGAGCGCAGATACCAAATACTGTTCTTCTAGTGTAGCCGTAGTTAGGCCACCACTTCAAGAAC
TCTGTAGCACCGCCTACATACCTCGCTCTGCTAATCCTGTTACCAGTGGCTGCTGCCAGTGGCGATAAGT
CGTGTCTTACCGGGTTGGACTCAAGACGATAGTTACCGGATAAGGCGCAGCGGTCGGGCTGAACGGGGGG
TTCGTGCACACAGCCCAGCTTGGAGCGAACGACCTACACCGAACTGAGATACCTACAGCGTGAGCTATGA
GAAAGCGCCACGCTTCCCGAAGGGAGAAAGGCGGACAGGTATCCGGTAAGCGGCAGGGTCGGAACAGGAG
AGCGCACGAGGGAGCTTCCAGGGGGAAACGCCTGGTATCTTTATAGTCCTGTCGGGTTTCGCCACCTCTG
ACTTGAGCGTCGATTTTTGTGATGCTCGTCAGGGGGGCGGAGCCTATGGAAATTGATCGGGCACGTAAGA
GGTTCCAACTTTCACCATAATGAAATAAGATCACTACCGGGCGTATTTTTTGAGTTATCGAGATTTTCAG
GAGCTAAGGAAGCTAAAATGGAGAAAAAAATCACTGGATATACCACCGTTGATATATCCCAATGGCATCG
TAAAGAACATTTTGAGGCATTTCAGTCAGTTGCTCAATGTACCTATAACCAGACCGTTCAGCTGGATATT
ACGGCCTTTTTAAAGACCGTAAAGAAAAATAAGCACAAGTTTTATCCGGCCTTTATTCACATTCTTGCCC
GCCTGATGAATGCTCATCCGGAATTTCGTATGGCAATGAAAGACGGTGAGCTGGTGATATGGGATAGTGT
TCACCCTTGTTACACCGTTTTCCATGAGCAAACTGAAACGTTTTCATCGCTCTGGAGTGAATACCACGAC
GATTTCCGGCAGTTTCTACACATATATTCGCAAGATGTGGCGTGTTACGGTGAAAACCTGGCCTATTTCC
CTAAAGGGTTTATTGAGAATATGTTTTTCGTTTCAGCCAATCCCTGGGTGAGTTTCACCAGTTTTGATTT
AAACGTGGCCAATATGGACAACTTCTTCGCCCCCGTTTTCACCATGGGCAAATATTATACGCAAGGCGAC
AAGGTGCTGATGCCGCTGGCGATTCAGGTTCATCATGCCGTTTGTGATGGCTTCCATGTCGGCAGAATGC
TTAATGAATTACAACAGTACTGCGATGAGTGGCAGGGCGGGGCGTAATTTGATATCGAGCTCGCTTGGAC
TCCTGTTGATAGATCCAGTAATGACCTCAGAACTCCATCTGGATTTGTTCAGAACGCTCGGTTGCCGCCG
GGCGTTTTTTATTGGTCATC
Features (pLannotate 1.2.2; 8 found; start..end, strand, type, name):
     20..38      +  promoter       T7 promoter: promoter for bacteriophage T7 RNA polymerase
     39..63      +  protein_bind   lac operator: The lac repressor binds to the lac operator to inhibit transcription in E. coli. This inhibition can be relieved by adding lactose or isopropyl-β-D-thiogalactopyranoside (IPTG). lac repressor encoded by lacI
     78..100     +  RBS            RBS: efficient ribosome binding site from bacteriophage T7 gene 10 (Olins and Rangwala, 1989)
    111..704     +  CDS            R1A_SARS2 (fragment): Experimental evidence at protein level: Swiss-Prot protein existence level 1. [Non-structural protein 10]: Plays a pivotal role in viral transcription by stimulating both nsp14 3'-5' exoribonuclease and nsp16 2'-O-methyltransferase activities. Therefore plays an essential role in viral mRNAs cap methylation. From Severe acute respiratory syndrome coronavirus 2 (2019-nCoV) (SARS-CoV-2).
    864..1452    +  rep_origin     ori: high-copy-number ColE1/pMB1/pBR322/pUC origin of replication
   1460..1557    +  promoter       cat promoter: promoter of the E. coli cat gene encoding chloramphenicol acetyltransferase
   1558..2214    +  CDS            cat: CAT_ECOLX - Experimental evidence at protein level: Swiss-Prot protein existence level 1. This enzyme is an effector of chloramphenicol resistance in bacteria. From Escherichia coli. This protein is used as a marker in many commonly used cloning vectors, such as pACYC184.
   2288..2322    +  terminator     lambda t0 terminator: minimal transcription terminator from phage lambda (Scholtissek and Grosse, 1987)
