[The description below was written by a language model from this plasmid's Addgene catalogue record and pLannotate feature annotations shown in this document.]
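Description:
pGBW-m4046788 is a compact bacterial expression plasmid of about 2.3 kb, built on a minimal synthetic backbone that consists of little more than a replication origin and a resistance marker. It replicates in E. coli from a high-copy ColE1/pUC-type origin. Selection is with chloramphenicol, through a chloramphenicol acetyltransferase (cat) gene driven by its native cat promoter, and a phage lambda t0 terminator lies downstream of the marker.

The payload is the wild-type coding sequence for SARS-CoV-2 non-structural protein 8 (nsp8), one of the mature products of the ORF1ab replicase polyprotein. The automated feature table identifies this roughly 590 bp open reading frame only as a fragment of the ORF1a polyprotein. The functional text attached to that hit describes nsp10, which reflects the generic polyprotein database entry rather than this insert. The catalogue fields clearly specify nsp8.

Expression is driven by a T7 promoter immediately followed by a lac operator, with the efficient ribosome binding site from T7 gene 10 and an ATG start codon upstream of the insert. Transcription therefore requires a host that supplies T7 RNA polymerase. It is held off by lac repressor until induction with IPTG or lactose, and no lacI gene is annotated on the plasmid itself.

The record lists a C-terminal, TEV-cleavable StrepII tag supplied by the backbone, although the tag is not separately annotated in the feature table. It would allow affinity capture on Strep-Tactin resin followed by protease removal of the tag. The construct is intended for recombinant production and purification of nsp8 in E. coli.
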