Addgene plasmid #145675: pGBW-m4046788
Purpose: Bacterial Expression plasmid for SARS-CoV-2 nsp8
Depositing lab: Ginkgo Bioworks & Benjie Chen. Depositing organization: Ginkgo Bioworks.
Backbone
  Vector backbone: ori-013 - marker | cmR
  Backbone size w/o insert (bp): 1462
  Vector type: Bacterial Expression
Growth in bacteria
  Bacterial resistance: Chloramphenicol, 25 μg/mL
  Growth temperature: 30°C
  Growth strain: DH5alpha
  Copy number: High Copy
Gene/Insert
  Gene/Insert name: SARS-CoV-2 nsp8
  Species: Escherichia coli str. K-12 substr. MG1655; Severe acute respiratory syndrome coronavirus 2
  Insert size (bp): 587
  Mutation: wt
  Entrez Gene: ORF1ab (a.k.a. GU280_gp01)
  Promoter: Promoter | pT7 ; Operator | lacO ; RBS | T7_rbs ; Start Codon | ATG
  Tag / fusion protein: Cleavable TEV;StrepII (C terminal on backbone)
  Cloning method: Unknown
Resource information
  A portion of this plasmid was derived from a plasmid made by: GinkgoBioworks
Depositor comments: NCBI Reference Sequence: YP_009725304.1
How to cite: pGBW-m4046788 was a gift from Ginkgo Bioworks & Benjie Chen (Addgene plasmid # 145675 ; http://n2t.net/addgene:145675 ; RRID:Addgene_145675)
